>Addgene plasmid #132664 | pAM5505 | addgene full sequence | sequence record 269087 | Addgene NGS Result
CTGCAGGTCGACTCTAGAGTCGACGCTCTCCCTTATGCGACTCCTGCATTAGGAAGCAGCCCAGTAGTAG
GTTGAGGCCGTTGAGCACCGCCGCCGCAAGGAATGGTGCATGCAAGGAGATGGCGCCCAACAGTCCCCCG
GCCACGGGGCCTGCCACCATACCCACGCCGAAACAAGCGCTCATGAGCCCGAAGTGGCGAGCCCGATCTT
CCCCATCGGTGATGTCGGCGATATAGGCGCCAGCAACCGCACCTGTGGCGCCGGTGATGCCGGCCACGAT
GCGTCCGGCGTAGAGGATCGAACTGAACACGTCGCGTGACCGTGAAAACACCTTCGAACCGCAGTTGATT
AAGAAGCACCAGACGCGCATTACGCAGATGGACAGCCAGATTTTATCCCTCTACGCCAAAGATATGACTA
CCCGCGAAATTGTCGCCACCTTCAAAGAGATGTACGACGCAGATGTGTCACCCACGCTGATATGTAAAGT
CACTGATGCGGTCAAAGAGCAGGTTGCAGAATGGCAAAATCGACCTCTGGATGCACTGTATCCCATTGTT
TACCTTGACTGTATCGTGGTGAAAGTTCGTCAAGGTGGCACCGTAATTAACAAAGCGGTGTTCCTTGCAC
TCGGTATTAATACTGGAGGCCAGAAAGAGTTGCTGGGCATGTGGCTGGCCGAGAACGAAGGGGCGAAGTT
CTGGCTGGGGGGGCTGACAGAGCTTAAGAATCGGGGGCTTCAGGATATCCTTATTGCCTGCATGGACGGT
CTGAAAGGCTTTCCGGATGCGATAAACAGCGTGTATCCGTAGACGCACATCCAGTTGTGCATCATTCATA
TGGTGCGCAACAGCCTGAAATACGTATCGTGGAAGGACTACAAAGCCGTCACTGGCGGGTTAAAAACGGT
GTATCAGGCGCCAACAGAAGAGGCGGCGCTAGTGGCACCGGAGCAGTTCCCGAATGTCTGGGACGATAAA
TACCCGCAAATCAGCAAAAGCTGGCGTGCGCACTGGGAAAATATCAACACGTTCTTCGGCTATTCGCCCG
ATATCCGCAAGGCCATCTACACCACGAACGCTATCGAATCGCTGAACAGCGTGATCCGTGCGGCCATTAA
GAAGCGTAAAGTGTTCCCGACTGACGACTCGCTGCGGAAGGTCATTTCTCTGGCGATCAAGGATGCATCA
AAAAAATGGAATATGCCAATCCAGAGCTGGCGGCTGGCGATGAGTCGCTTTATTATCGAGTTCGGTGACC
GCCTGAGCGATCACCTTTAATATGGCAGCAATTACACAGAATTATTTACAGGGTCTATCTTTTATTTATC
TTATCTAAAAGATGTACCACAGATTTGCCAACAGCAAATGACAGATTAACAGGAACAGCGTTTCCTATTT
GCTTATATTTCGCTGACATTGGGCCTTCAAATACCCATTCATCGGGGAAGGTCTGTATTCTTGCATACTC
ACGCACAGTTAATGGTCTTGTTTCTTCTGGGTGGCAACGCTCTGTTTGTTTCTGTGCTGGGGCGCATGTT
AATGTTAGGCTTGGTTCATCCCATGACAAACGACGAGCCATACCAGTTTTGCCCCCACCTAAGTAAAAAC
TCTTGAGCATGTATTCTTTTTGAATATCTTCAGGAAGATCTCTCCAGTAGCCACCGGGAGGAACCATACT
TAGGATCTCTGCTTTTCTTTTGGGATATTTTTGTCCTTCAGATTCTGGCACGTCGCTATCATACAGCTCT
CCCTTTTTTAATGCATCTTTAAGGGTTAATATTTTATTGTAAGAAGAAGGCCACTCATAATCGATGCCAT
CAGCAAGATCATTTCTTACAGCTACAATGATCAAACGCTCGCGTTTTTGCGGCACTTTGTAGAAAATAGC
CTTAAGCACTCTTGGCTCAAATAAAGTGTAGCCCAAGTCTGTGATAATATTTTTTATTGTTTCTAAAGTT
CGTCCAGCATCATGATTTAGCAACCCTCGAACATTCTCTGCTAAAAGAACTTTCGGATTGATTTCTTTAG
CGGCTCGGGCGAATTCAAAGAAAAGGGTGCCCCGTGTATCTTCAAAACCAAGTTTTTTGCCTGCATAAGA
GAATGCCTGGCAAGGAAAGCCACCAGCCAGCACATCAACGGTATTCCTATAAGGGGTGAAGTCTACTTGG
CTCACATCACCTTCAACCACATTCCATTCAGGCCTATTTTTTCGTAACGTCTTACAAGCATGGGAGTCAA
TTTCATTTAGTAAAACAGATTTTAAACCGGCTTTTTCTAAACCTAAAGCCATCCCCCCTGCGCCAGCAAA
TAACTCTAATACAGTATAAACATTATTGCTTATTTTAGTCTCATCAGGCCACTGGCTTTTAAATAAAAAC
TGAGCTTGTTCAAAATTTTTAAGTTGCTCTTTTTTATAAAATCGATAGTTGTTTTCGTCATTTCTTTGAG
AAACTAATTTTCCAGCAGTATCCCAACGCCTTAAAGTTTCTTTTGAAACGCCCAAAATGTCTGCAACTTC
TGAAAGTGAAAACTCTTCCTTTAACATATTTAGTAACCATGCCAACATTAGTCATGGTTACTACTGTATG
GGTTTACATGTGCTTTGTCAAACATTGATCATGGTTATCAGCCGTAAGCGAGCCCAAAATACTTAATAAA
ACTATCTTTATCAGGGATGGAAAAACCTTGCTGCCCAAGACGTTCGCTCAAAATATACTCAATTGCGTGA
GGGAGAGCACTATGGAGTTCTTGCAGAGCATCTGGTCTGCCAGTGACAAGCTCATAGAAACTCGCACCAT
CAATGATTCTAATGTTAGGGTTCGAAGGACACAGAGTACCACTACCTTTATTGGAAGGAGTAAAGGGGCT
GTTATATCTGATAGGTTTACGAGGGATTATATTAACAAAGTACGCACAGTAATCCTTAAATCGGCTATGT
TTCGGTGATACCAACTCATCTAAGCCTTTATATTTATCTGCTAAATCCCCGCCAGTAACCGTTGAGTATT
TATTTTTCACCTCAGCGATGATTCTTCTTTCTTCGTTGAGAAGATCCACAGGACGGGTGTGGTCGCCATG
ATCGCGTAGTCGATAGTGGCTCCAAGTAGCGAAGCGAGCAGGACTGGGCGGCGGCCAAAGCGGTCGGACA
GTGCTCCGAGAACGGGTGCGCATAGAAATTGCATCAACGCATATAGCGCTAGCAGCACGCCATAGTGACT
GGCGATGCTGTCGGAATGGACGATATCCCGCAAGAGGCCCGGCAGTACCGGCATAACCAAGCCTATGCCT
ACAGCATCCAGGGTGACGGTGCCGAGGATGACGATGAGCGCATTGTTAGATTTCATACACGGTGCCTGAC
TGCGTTAGCAATTTAACTGTGATAAACTACCGCATTAAAGCTTCTAGAGGATCCCCCCTTTCAATTTGGC
TTACTCGGATCTTTAATGCTCTTGCCTGCTCAACAAATGGTGTTGCTTTTCGATTTCTTTCTAAAGCTAA
AGCAACAAATCCTGCTCGGACTTCTTGATATGGAGTCACAAGATCATCATTGCTTTGAATATGATATTGA
TATGGCACTAGGGTTTTCTCCAAACATACACACATTTGCGAAGTGTCTTTCTTCCATGTGTCCCCATTTG
TTGGCTACTGTTACCTTTGCCAGTAGGTAAGACAAGAATTTTCTCCACATTAAAACCAATTTCTTCTGCA
ATATTAGAAAGAATTAAATCAACCGAAATATCAATACCTGCATAGCGAACATTATCATTTACCATAAATA
AAGGTGAGCCATTTTTTAAAACTCTAAAGCATTCTATAATAACGCAAGCCATTTCATAGAAATATCCTTT
TATCATACGAGGAATACCGTTATTATTAAGTTTTTTTCTTTCAAGCTCTCGCTCAAGAAAGCGCAAGATA
CTTTGTAACAATTCTTGTTTATCAAGTATGCGTAATGCTTCCTGCCAATTGTGAATAAGAGACTTTTCTT
TGTTTTCAACAGTACAACTCAGCATATCTTGCCTAAGTTGTACTATATCTCTTTCTCCCACACCTAATAG
AGCTAATTCTAGAGCGTATGTACGTGTATAGTCATAACGATTACAATAGGGTGGAGAGGTAATGATACAG
TCGTAAAAATCTTGCTCAAATTCAGGCAGAATTTTAAGACATGAAGCATTAAATAAATTAATTCCACTTC
TTTGAGTCCCATAACAAAATAATGTATTACTTATTAAGTCAAAGGAATCATTCAAAATTAATTTTATTTG
CTCAGTAATTGCTTCATCGAAATCCAGAATTTTACCTTTATCAAATTTATCTGATCCACTTTTCCTAAAT
GCTCTTTTATCCCAACGTAGATACTGTCCATCTTTACGGGTATAGCTGATAGATTCAAGAATACACAATA
GAGCAAAACGGAGAACTTGTTTCACAAGAATATTCTCTTTTTCTATAGAAAATAAAAATCTCTCTATTGA
TGCTTCTGTTTCAGGAGGATAAGCTCCGTCAGTAATTCTTAAACGATTAAGATATTTTCTATTATTATGC
TGATTCCAAGGTTTTTGTTTGTACCATTCAATCAATCTCAAAAAATCTTCTCGACGGAATTGTCGCTGGA
TTATTTTCCTTACTTCAATAATCTCTTGACCAATAGGTAACACTTCTATACCATCTGCTTGAATACCGGC
ATCACTACAGGCAAATAGCATTGTTCCTGCTCCTGCGAAGGGGTCAAGAATCCTCTCAAATGATTTTTTC
TCGTACTCGAATATTAACTGATTTACCAAATCAACTGAAAAAGCTTCTTTATATTTAAACCAGCGATACT
GAGGTTTTGACTTATTAGCTTGAAAACTAACTATTTTTCGACTTAAACTTTCATGCAATCGCATCTTATC
TCTAAAACGTTGCTCAAGTGCTTTATTGAATCGAGAAATTTCTTGTACAAAGGAATCACTCTCTTGATCA
AGATCAGTCGGGTCAGTCTTTATTTCTATTGGACTCTCAAGCTCAAATGAAGTCATTTTATATTTTTCTT
GTAACAAAGAGGTAACTTAAGATTCTATCAGGACAAAGCACTATCGTCTATCACTTAAGATTTGAACCCT
ATTTTTTATAGACTAATTGACAACAGTTAGAACCTGATTATACTTTGTTATACTTCTACAGTAATCAAGT
TAAATATTGAATAGGGTACCGAGCTTCAGGGCTGAATTTCGGCATTGATTCGCGCTCGTTGTTCTTCGAG
CTTGGCCAGCCGATCCGCCGCCTTGTTGCTCCCCTTAACCATCTTGACACCCCATTGTTAATGTGCTGTC
TCGTAGGCTATCATGGAGGCACAGCGGCGGCAATCCCGACCCTACTTTGTAGGGGAGGGCGCACTTACCG
GTTTCTCTTCGAGAAACTGGCCTAACGGCCACCCTTCGGGCGGTGCGCTCTCCGAGGGCCATTGCATGGA
GCCGAAAAGCAAAAGCAACAGCGAGGCAGCATGGCGATTTATCACCTTACGGCGAAAACCGGCAGCAGGT
CGGGCGGCCAATCGGCCAGGGCCAAGGCCGACTACATCCAGCGCGAAGGCAAGTATGCCCGCGACATGGA
TGAAGTCTTGCACGCCGAATCCGGGCACATGCCGGAGTTCGTCGAGCGGCCCGCCGACTACTGGGATGCT
GCCGACCTGTATGAACGCGCCAATGGGCGGCTGTTCAAGGAGGTCGAATTTGCCCTGCCGGTCGAGCTGA
CCCTCGACCAGCAGAAGGCGCTGGCGTCCGAGTTCGCCCAGCACCTGACCGGTGCCGAGCGCCTGCCGTA
TACGCTGGCCATCCATGCCGGTGGCGGCGAGAACCCGCACTGCCACCTGATGATCTCCGAGCGGATCAAT
GACGGCATCGAGCGGCCCGCCGCTCAGTGGTTCAAGCGGTACAACGGCAAGACCCCGGAGAAGGGCGGGG
CACAGAAGACCGAAGCGCTCAAGCCCAAGGCATGGCTTGAGCAGACCCGCGAGGCATGGGCCGACCATGC
CAACCGGGCATTAGAGCGGGCAGGCCACGACGCCCGCATTGACCACAGAACACTTGAGGCGCAGGGCATC
GAGCGCCTGCCCGGTGTTCACCTGGGGCCGAACGTGGTGGAGATGGAAGGCCGGGGCATCCGCACCGACC
GGGCAGACGTGGCCCTGAACATCGACACCGCCAACGCCCAGATCATCGACTTACAGGAATACCGGGAGGC
AATAGACCATGAACGCAATCGACAGAGTGAAGAAATCCAGAGGCATCAACGAGTTAGCGGAGCAGATCGA
ACCGCTGGCCCAGAGCATGGCGACACTGGCCGACGAAGCCCGGCAGGTCATGAGCCAGACCCAGCAGGCC
AGCGAGGCGCAGGCGGCGGAGTGGCTGAAAGCCCAGCGCCAGACAGGGGCGGCATGGGTGGAGCTGGCCA
AAGAGTTGCGGGAGGTAGCCGCCGAGGTGAGCAGCGCCGCGCAGAGCGCCCGGAGCGCGTCGCGGGGGTG
GCACTGGAAGCTATGGCTAACCGTGATGCTGGCTTCCATGATGCCTACGGTGGTGCTGCTGATCGCATCG
TTGCTCTTGCTCGACCTGACGCCACTGACAACCGAGGACGGCTCGATCTGGCTGCGCTTGGTGGCCCGAT
GAAGAACGACAGGACTTTGCAGGCCATAGGCCGACAGCTCAAGGCCATGGGCTGTGAGCGCTTCGATATC
GGCGTCAGGGACGCCACCACCGGCCAGATGATGAACCGGGAATGGTCAGCCGCCGAAGTGCTCCAGAACA
CGCCATGGCTCAAGCGGATGAATGCCCAGGGCAATGACGTGTATATCAGGCCCGCCGAGCAGGAGCGGCA
TGGTCTGGTGCTGGTGGACGACCTCAGCGAGTTTGACCTGGATGACATGAAAGCCGAGGGCCGGGAGCCT
GCCCTGGTAGTGGAAACCAGCCCGAAGAACTATCAGGCATGGGTCAAGGTGGCCGACGCCGCAGGCGGTG
AACTTCGGGGGCAGATTGCCCGGACGCTGGCCAGCGAGTACGACGCCGACCCGGCCAGCGCCGACAGCCG
CCACTATGGCCGCTTGGCGGGCTTCACCAACCGCAAGGACAAGCACACCACCCGCGCCGGTTATCAGCCG
TGGGTGCTGCTGCGTGAATCCAAGGGCAAGACCGCCACCGCTGGCCCGGCGCTGGTGCAGCAGGCTGGCC
AGCAGATCGAGCAGGCCCAGCGGCAGCAGGAGAAGGCCCGCAGGCTGGCCAGCCTCGAACTGTCCGAGCG
GCAGCTTAGCCGCCACCGGCGCACGGCGCTGGACGAGTACCGCAGCGAGATGGCCGGGCTGGTCAAGCGC
TTCGGTGATGACCTCAGCAAGTGCGACTTTATCGCCGCGCAGAAGCTGGCCAGCCGGGGCCGCAGTGCCG
AGGAAATCGGCAAGGCCATGGCCGAGGCCAGCCCAGCGCTGGCAGAGCGCAAGCCCGGCCACGAAGCGGA
TTACATCGAGCGCACCGTCAGCAAGGTCATGGGTCTGCCCAGCGTCCAGCTTGCGCGGGCCGAGCTGGCA
CGGGCACCGGCACCCCGCCAGCGAGGCATGGACAGGGGCGGGCCAGATTTCAGCATGTAGTGCTTGCGTT
GGTACTCACGCCTGTTATACTATGAGTACTCACGCACAGAAGGGGGTTTTATGGAATACGAAAAAAGCGC
TTCAGGGTCGGTCTACCTGAGCTCGAATTCATCGGTAGGGAGATTTTTTCAAGTAACAGAGGTTTTGGAT
ATTTAAAAAATATTTCCTTGATTTCGATAAAACGAATAAGTTCCCTATGAGCTTTGTTGTTAAAACTGAG
CTTGAGCCAGAAGAGGTTATGGACAAGATAAAGATTAACTCTGAAAAAAGCATGGAAAAGGAATTGGTGC
AGAAATATCTGATTTTGTTTGAAGAAATTTTTACATTACAGACGCTCAGAAGTATCCTGGGAATGATATC
TGACTCTCTTGATGAGCTTGAAGAGCTAAAGAGAGTCATAATCGAAAATTTTAAATTAGAGTATGGTCTT
CTTGATTAAATAATAAATCATTGTTTAATGGGTTAGAGATGTTGTCAATATCATCTCTAATGTTTTTTGA
TTTGTTTTTTGTCTTCCTTTTTTTTACTTTCTCCAATTCTTTTGGGGTATAATCTGAAGGTATACCCAAT
CTTCTTATGCCCATTTTTACATACTCTTCGTTTATTTCTATGCCTATAAATCTCCTGTCTAGAGACTTGG
CAACATCTCCTGTTGTAAAGCTACCAGAAAAAGGGTCTAAGACTACATCGCCTGGGTTCGATGAAGCTAG
AATAATTCTCCTCAAAAGGGACGTCGGTTTCTGTGTGGGGTGGTTTTCATATTCCTCCATAAGAAATCTT
ACTCTAGGAAAATCCCAAACGTTTCCTGGTACTTTTTGTGTGCTATAAGGTTGGGGTGGGTTTTTTCTAT
AATCAATCAAAGCCCTTTTAGATCCTGTTTTTGCTTCAACCAAAATATCTTTGCTGTTAAATGTGTATTT
TTTTTGATCTTTTACCATCATTAAGATTGGTTCGTACATGGAGCCAAAGTGTTTTTTGGCTTGAACACCT
GAGCTGTCATAAGACCAAACTAATCGACTTTTTATATGGAAGATTTTTCTACATTTTATGTCAATGTATG
GCATATTCTCAGTGCTGTTCATAATATACATAGTGCCATGCTTTTTTAGCACTCTATGGCATTCATCGAC
GCATTCGAATAACCAATGAAGGAATTCACCCTCATCCCATGACTCAACAAGTCCGTCAAAGTCCTTACCA
ATATTATATGGGGGGTCTGCAAAAATTAAATCAACACTCTCTGCTGGCAATTTCTTTAATTCAGTCAACG
CATCGCCATGGATAATTTTATTTTTTTCATCTTTAAAATATCTAGCTTCAAAATCTATTTTCATTTTCTA
CCTCTTGTGTGACTCATAGTCTACTATGTTACCGATATCTAGATCTCGAGCTATCAGGCTAGAGATTTTA
CCGCCAAATCGAACCTTATTAGAGCGGTTTAGGCTGGACCGGCAGTTAAAATTGGGGCTTGAGCGGTAAA
CGAGTGAGGGAATTTCAGGTAAGATACTTCGGATGAGGAGCAAAAAGGTGGTTTATACTTCCTATACCCA
AAAAGGTGGTTTATACTTCCTATACCCCGGTTATCCGGTGGTTTTCTGTTTGCGGAATAAAACAGATTAG
TGACAGTTTTCTCAGAATGGCGTGTTCCGGTGACTTCTGTTTTCGTGTGCTGCATCCGGAAGTGTCAGGC
CCGCCGGATATGAAAAAGGCCTCCGGAGAGTACCGTGACTTTATTTTCGGCACAAATACAGGGGTCGATG
GATAAATACGGCGATAGTTTCCTGACGGATGATCCGTATGTACCGGCGGAAGACAAGCTGCAAACCTGTC
AGATGGAGATTGATTTAATGGCGGATGTGCTGAGAGCACCGCCCCGTGAATCCGCAGAACTGATCCGCTA
TGTGTTTGCGGATGATTGGCCGGAATAAATAAAGCCGGGCTTAATACAGATTAAGCCCGTATAGGGTATT
ATTACTGAATACCAAACAGCTTACGGAGGACGGAATGTTACCCATTGAGACAACCAGACTGCCTTCTGAT
TATTAATATTTTTCACTATTAATCAGAAGGAATAACCATGAATTTTACCCGGATTGACCTGAATACCTGG
AATCGCAGGGAACACTTTGCCCTTTATCGTCAGCAGATTAAATGCGGATTCAGCCTGACCACCAAACTCG
ATATTACCGCTTTGCGTACCGCACTGGCGGAGACAGGTTATAAGTTTTATCCGCTGATGATTTACCTGAT
CTCCCGGGCTGTTAATCAGTTTCCGGAGTTCCGGATGGCACTGAAAGACAATGAACTTATTTACTGGGAC
CAGTCAGACCCGGTCTTTACTGTCTTTCATAAAGAAACCGAAACATTCTCTGCACTGTCCTGCCGTTATT
TTCCGGATCTCAGTGAGTTTATGGCAGGTTATAATGCGGTAACGGCAGAATATCAGCATGATACCAGATT
GTTTCCGCAGGGAAATTTACCGGAGAATCACCTGAATATATCATCATTACCGTGGGTGAGTTTTGACGGA
TTTAACCTGAACATCACCGGAAATGATGATTATTTTGCCCCGGTTTTTACGATGGCAAAGTTTCAGCAGG
AAGGTGACCGCGTATTATTACCTGTTTCTGTACAGGTTCATCATGCAGTCTGTGATGGCTTTCATGCAGC
ACGGTTTATTAATACACTTCAGCTGATGTGTGATAACATACTGAAATAAATTAATTAATTCTGTATTTAA
GCCACCGTATCCGGCAGGAATGGTGGCTTTTTTTTATATTTTAACCGTAATCTGTAATTTCGTTTCAGAC
TGGTTCAGGATCACTGTACGATAATGCCCCCGCAGTTTGGTAATACCCTTAATAAAAAAGAAACAGCAAA
GACTGACAGCAATAATAATAAAGTAAGCAGTAACAATAATATTAACAACACCAGATGCAGTTATAATAAT
AGTATTTAAGACACCAGAAAGACTGCTGCGACAGTCATTTTGAACAACACCAAAATGCCGTAAAGGCAGT
AGTAACAACACCAGTGAAAACATCACGATAGCATAGTGATATGCCTGAGTGTGTGTAATTAAACAATAAA
TAAACCGCCATATATAACAGAAGATAGTATTCTGAATGGCATGCTTTTCTGTTCAGTATAAACATATCAT
CCCGGTTGGTATAAGGATGATATATAATAAGTTAAGCTGAACACATATTTATTTTGGTTTTATTTTACAA
ATAAAGTAAGACGATCCGTTAAGTCAAAGCGGGGTATATTTATTATACCCTGCTTTTTTATTTGTCCGCC
GGGCGCGGATAATGGATCAGATTATGCAGTGTCACAATGGCCTTACCGGGATTGGCGTAAGCGTGCGGGA
TATCCGCATGGAAGCGCAGGGATTCCCCGGCAGAAACGGTGTGCCACTCATCCCCCAGCCGCAGTTGTAA
TGCGCCTTCCAGTACAATGACATGTTCTCTGGTTCTGAAATCCATCCCTGTCGGTGTTGCTTATGCAGTC
TGGTCGGGACTCGGCGTCGTCATAATTACAGCCATTGCCTGGTTGCTTCATGGGCAAAAGCTTGATGCGT
GGGGCTTTGTAGGTATGGGGCTCATAATTGCTGCCTTTTTGCTCGCCCGATCCCCATCGTGGAAGTCGCT
GCGGAGGCCGACGCCATGGTGACGGTGTTCGGCATTCTGAATCTCACCGAGGACTCCTTCTTCGATGAGA
GCCGGCGGCTAGACCCCGCCGGCGCTGTCACCGCGGCGATCGAAATGCTGCGAGTCGGATCAGACGTCGT
GGATGTCGGACCGGCCGCCAGCCATCCGGACGCGAGGCCTGTATCGCCGGCCGATGAGATCAGACGTATT
GCGCCGCTCTTAGACGCCCTGTCCGATCAGATGCACCGTGTTTCAATCGACAGCTTCCAACCGGAAACCC
AGCGCTATGCGCTCAAGCGCGGCGTGGGCTACCTGAACGATATCCAAGGATTTCCTGACCCTGCGCTCTA
TCCCGATATTGCTGAGGCGGACTGCAGATGGAATGCGCTTTGTTACGCCAGTCAGAACAATCAATGCCGG
ACCGAACCGCAAATACTTTGGTAATAACAGAGGGATCACCTGGTACAACTTTGTGTCCGATCAGTATTCC
GGCTTTCATGGCATCGTTATACCGGGGACGCTGAGGGACTCTATCTTTGTGCTGGAAGGCCTTCTGGAAC
AGGAGACCGGGCTGAATCCAACCGAAATTATGACCGATACAGCAGGTACCAGCGAACTTGTCTTTGGCCT
TTTCTGGCTGCTGGGATACCAGTTTTCTCCACGCCTGGCTGATGCCGGTGCTTCGGTTTTCTGGCGAATG
GGCCATGATGCCAACTATGGCGTGCTGAATGATATTGCCAGAGGGCAATCAGATCCCCGAAAAATAGTCC
TTCAGTGGGACGAAATGATCCGGACCGCTGGCTCCCTGAAACTGGGCAAAGTACAGGCTTCAGTGCTGGT
CCGTTCATTGCTGAAAAGTGAACGTCCTTCCGGACTGACTCAGGCAATCATTGAAGTGGGGCGCATCAAC
AAAACGCTGTATCTGCTTAATTATATTGATGATGAAGATTACCGCCGGCGCATTCTGACCCAGCTTAATC
GGGGAGAAAGCCGCCATGCCGTTGCCAGAGCCATCTGTCACGGTCAAAAAGGTGAGATAAGAAAACGATA
TACCGACGGTCAGGAAGATCAACTGGGCGCACTGGGGCTGGTCACTAACGCCGTCGTGTTATGGAACACT
ATGTATATGCAGGCAGCCCTGGATCATCTCCGGGCGCAAGGTGAAACACTGAATGATGAAGATATCGCAC
GCCTCTCCCCGCTTTGCCACGGACATATCAATATGCTCGGCCATTATTCCTTCACGCTGGCAGAACTGGT
GACCAAAGGACATCTGAGACCATTAAAAGAGGCGTCAGAGGTAGAAAACGTTGCTTAACGTGAGTTTTCG
TTCCACTGAGCGTCAGACCCCTGTACAAGGAGGAACCGTTGCACCATCTTCGTCTTCTGAACTGACGGGG
ATCGCGGTTCAGTAGAAAAGATCAAAGGATCTTCTTGAGATCCTTTTTTTCTGCGCGTAATCTGCTGCCT
GTAAACGAAAAAACCGCCTGGGGAGGCGGTTTAGTCGAAGGTTAAGTCAGTTGGGGACTGCTTAACCGGG
TAACTGGCTTTAGTGGAGCACAGATACCAAATGCTGTCCTTCCAGTGTAGCCGCTATAAGGCTTCAACTT
CAAGAGTTCTGCGTATCTAAATCCACTATCCAGTTACCAATGGCTGCTGCCAGTGGCGTTAAGTCGTGTC
TTACCGGGTTGGACTCAAGACGATAGTTACCGGATAAGGCGCAGCGGTCGGGCTGAACGGGGGGTTCGTG
CACACAGCCCAGCTTGGAGCGAACGACCTACACCGAACTGAGATACCAACAGCGTGAGCTATGAGAAAGC
GCCACGCTTCCCAAAGGGAGAAAGGCGGACAGGTATCCGGTAAGCGGCAGGGTCGGAACAGGAGAGCGCA
CGAGGGAGCCACCAGGGGGAAACGCCTGGTATCTTTAAGTCCTGTCGGGTTTCGCCACCTCTGACTTGAG
CGTCGGTTTTTGTGATGCTCGTCAGGGGGGCGGAGCCTATGGAAAAACGCCAGCTGCGTGGCCTTTTCCG
GGTTCTTGTTTTTTGCTCACATGTTTCTTTTGGTGTTATCCCCTGATTCTGTGGATAACCGCATTACCGT
CTTTGAGTGAGCTGATACCGCTCGCCGCAGCCGAACGACCGAGCGGAGCGAGTCAGTGAGCGAGGAAGCG
GAAAAGCGCCTGGACGAGCATTTTCTCCTTACGCATCTGTGCGGCATTTCACACCCGGCATGGTGCACTT
TTCATACAATCCTCACTGATGCCAAATGATTAAGCCAGTATACACTCCGCTATCGCTACGTGACTGGGTC
ATGGCTGCGCCCCGACACCCGCTAAAACCCGCTGACGCGCCCTGACGGGCTTGTCTGCTCCCGGCATCCG
CTCACAGGCCAGCTGTGACCGTCTCCGGGAGCTGCATGTGTCAGAGGTTTTCACCGTTATCCCCGAAGCG
TGCGAGGCAGCTGCGGTAAAGCTCGTCAGCGTGATCGTGAAGCGCTTCGCAGATGTCAGCCTGGTCGTCG
GCGTCCAGTTCATTCAGTTTTTCCAGCAGGGTCAGCGTCTGGCTTCTGATGAAGCGGGCCATGTTAAGGG
CGGTTTTTTCCTGTTTAGTCACAGTTCTGTTTCTCCATGTGTGGGGAGTCTGTCGGAGGTTTTTAATGAT
ACCGGTGAAACGCGAAAGGATGCTCACGATACGGGTCACGGATGAGGAACATGCGCGGCTGCTGGCACGT
TGTGAGGGAAAACAACTTGCGTCATGGATGCGTAAGGTCTGCCTGGGGGCACCGCCATCGAAAACGTCAG
GTCTTCCGACACTGGCACCGCCGCTGTTGCGCCAGTTCGCTTCGGTCGGCAATAACCTGAATCAGATAGC
CCGGAAGATAAACAGCGGACAGTGGTCGGGGCATGACCGGGTTCATGTGGTGGCTGCACTGATGGCCATC
GGACGTGAACTGAGTGAGCTGAGGGATGAGGTCCGTAAACAGGGAGAACGGGATGATAGTTAAGTTTCAT
GCCAGGGGAAAAGGCGGTGGCAGTGGTCCGGTTGATTACCTGCTGGGCCGGGAGCGTAACCGGGAAGGGG
CGAGAGTTCTGCGGGGTGCTCCCGAAGAGGTGCGGGAACTCATCGATGCCACGCCGTTTGCGAAAAAATA
CACCTCGGGGGTTCTGTCTTTTGCAGAGCAGACCCTGCCACCGGGAGAGCGTGAAAGGGTGATGGAGAGC
TTTGAGCGGGTACTGATGCCCGGTCTTGAAAAAAATCAGTACAGCATCCTGTGGGTGGAGCACCAGGACA
AGGGGCGTCTTGAGCTGAATTTTGTCATCCCGAATATGGAGCTGGCGAGCGGAAAACGGCTCCAGCCCTA
TTACGACCGAGCGGACCGTCCGCGAATCAATGCCTGGCAGACACTGGTGAATCACCATTACGGGCTGCAC
GACCCGAACGCACCGGAGAACAGGCGGACACTTGTCACCCCGAATAATCTGCCGAAAGCGAAACAGGAGG
CCGCAGAAGCGATTACGAGGGGACTGGAGGCTCTTTACCATGCCGGAGCGCTAAAAACGCGTCAGGATGT
CACTGAGGCGCTTACAGCGGCAGGTTTTGAGGTTGTGAGGACAACCAGGAGCAGTATCAGTATCGCCGAC
CCGGAGGGTGGGCGTAATCTCAGGCTGAAAGGGGCGCTGTATGAGCAATCTTTTACAAATGGGGACAGAC
TTCGAGAAGAAACTGAAAGAGCGTGCCGTCTCTACAGAGAACATGCTGAACAGCGAGTTCAGGAAGCTCG
AAGCGTCTGTAGACAGGGAACTGAACTTAAACGGGCAGAAAATCAGAGACGCTATCAGCGCACACACAGC
AGCGGTGAAAGAACAACTGGAGACGCTGAACAGTGCCGTGAACGCGCAGTTCAGCGCCACAGAGAACGAA
CTGGCCCGGCGGCAGGAAGAGCTGCTCTGGAAGCTGGTCAAAGGGCGGATACTGTACCCGTCGCTGACGG
CGCTTTGCGTCACGGGCGGGATTTTTCTGGCGTCATGGGGGCTGATTCAGTGGCAGGAAAGCCGGATTGC
GGCGAACATCCTGGCTATCAGGGACCAGGAAGAGACGCTGGCGAAACTCCGGGAAAAAACATGGGGTGTG
ACGTATCACGAGGGCAGGAACGGGAAATTTCTAGTGTTGCCGTCCGGGGTGAAGGGGGAAAACAACTGGA
CGGTGGAGAAGAAGAACGCAGTAAGACTGGTCAGGGAGTAAGTGAGTATGACAGAGCTGGAAATGCACTT
ACTGAACGCCTTAGAGCAATTGCAGCAGGACTATATGCAGCGGCTGAAAGACTGGGAGAGCGCCTTCACG
GATTTGCAGCATATGTTCGAGCTGACACGACAGGAGAACGGGCAACTGAGGGAACAGTGCGACGACTTGA
GTCAGCAGGTGCAGAGATTAGCCGGGCAGGTGGACCACTTGAGTCGGTTATTTATCACGAACAGCAGATA
AGGGATGAACAGGAAAGGCAGGCACGCCTGGAACGGGAGCGTGCGCGGTCCTGGCATGAAGAGCAGGAAC
GGGAAGCACGGGTATGGCGTGGCCCGTCAATAGGTATGTGACGGTGAGTTGTTCCGGGAGGTTGCCAGAT
GGTACCGGAACGCGTTAAAAACGCATCCGGGCGCGATTCTGGCGTGTCGTTTTTGTTGCTGTGTTTTGCC
TCTTTGCCAGATCGCGCTCATTCCTCAGCCTCATCCCGCGATGTCTGCGTATGTCATCAACTGAAAAGAT
GGAAAAAAAACAGTGTCATGAGGTTTACGCAGGCAAAACCAGCGTTATTCACATGGCTGAATAGCTATGC
ATACGGTTAAAATTTATCAGGTGCGATCGCGGCAGCTTTTCGGGTGGTTTGTTGCCATTTTTACCTGTCA
GCAGCCGTGATCGCGCTGAACGCATTTCAGCGGTGCGTACAATTAAGGGATTATGGTAAATCCCTTACTG
TCTGCCCTCGTATCCATCGAGATAAACCGCAGAAATGGTGTCTGCCATTAGTTTCATTTTTTTCGGCGAA
GGCATATCGCTGTTTGTGTATTTTCTGCCAGCAAAGGCTGTTGTGCTCCGGAGTGAGTGAAAAAATTTTT
CTGAGTGGAATTCTTTTACACGTTGCTGTGCCGTTTCTGCTGATACTCCGGCTGCTTTGTCTTTCATCCC
CATATCCCGGAACTGCTGAAAGAACGGGAGCATCATACGTATGGTGTCTGCTTTCTGGGTGTAGAAGTTA
GGATCAAATCCATCATCTGAAGCATAAACATAATGCCGGGTATGTCGTTCCAGGCTGGTCTTTGGTGTGC
ATCCTGTAAGAGCTATTGTTGCTGTTATCAGAGGTATCAGAAGCAGCCTGGCAGCGGCAGATCTCATAAA
CATCTCCTTGCGTTTTTAATCTTGATACTCAGGGAGTTATATCTCCGAAGAGTATCTCTTATCATACGTC
GGTTTACTCCCAATGTGATTTGATGGTCAATGAGTCAGGAATAATCCCGTGAAAAAATGTGTGCCAGTCC
TGCTTTTTAGTGTTCTTTCTGCTTCGGTTGCCAGTCATGCGGACAGCAATGTTTTTCAACAAAAGGCCGA
GAAGACAAAAAACGGCATTGTTGCGGATGTTAATGCCAGACAGAAAATGTTCAGTAATAGACTGAAGATA
CAACTTCAGATCGATGAGTTGAGAGCAGAGCTGGCTGGCACCAGAGATGCCCAAAAAAGAGAGGATTTGC
GTAAAAAACTGGAGTCTCTGGAGCGGCAAAAGAAATCCTTACGCTGATGGGGGCGTATTTTCCCCGGTTT
CTTCCATAACCTTTTTACCGTTCAGATATTTACGGGCGAGGCGAATGCGTCTTGCCTGGTATACCGCCGA
GTAAGCCTGGGTGGGATTCACACCATTACTGATTTCACTGACCACATGACGCTGATCAGCCAGTGTCAGC
GTGTAAACCTGTTTCTGGATGAGGTCACGGGCTTTGTCATGCTCATATCCGGCAGCAACAAGGGTGTCGA
GAAGTCGTTTGTCTGTTTTGTTCAGTTTATGGCGGGGTGATTTGCTCACATCGTTCTCCGTTTTTTCATG
ATCCAACAGTTTTATATCTCATCCTGATTTGCTCCGGTGTTCTGTTTCGACGTTCTCAATGCCTGCCTCC
CCATAGTGTGATCCTTATTGCAAAAATGAAAATCCATGCTCTTGACATGGACAATGCTGAGTAGTAGGTT
TTTACTGTACATAAAACCAGTGGTTATATGTACAGTATATTGTTTTTAATTTATTGTTTTAATTATCAAA
GAGGAATTTATGGCTAAAGAACTAAGTGGATATGGACCAACTGCTGGTGAGTCTATGGGGGGAACAGGGG
CGAATCTGAATCAGCAAGGTGGAAATAATAATAGTAATAGTGGGGTTCACTGGGGTGGTGGCTCTGGGCA
TGGTAATAATGGTGGTCAGGGAAATTCAAATTCATCTGGTTCTACATCAACTGTGATGAAAACCGGTGAG
TCATATCTGACTCCGTGGGGTGATGTTGTCATTAATAATGATGGCCTTCCGGTGATGAATGGTATTGTTA
TGACAGAAGAGAATTCAACTCTGGTTGATAATCCATTTGGAGGGGTCTCCAGAGTTCTTAATTCTTTAAT
TAGTGATATGCCATCACTTTTTGCAGAAAGCTCAGGAAATAACAACAATAACACTGCTTCAGTTAATACT
GCACCAACGAATGCTCAGGTCAGTGATATGGATAAGAGTTCGAAGGTGGTGAGTAATGTAATTAATGAAA
AACAAAAGCAGAAGAATAAAATTGCTACACAGATTAGTGAAAAACAGAAGAAAATCGAGGAGATGAAAAA
AGTATTCAAGCATCATTCTTATCATGGTATCACTGATCTTGAGAGGGATGTTGATGAGTTGCAAAAAAAA
TCAAATCAGCTTGATGCAGATATTAGCAAACTTAATTCTTATAAAAATACATTGCAAAGTAAAATTGGTG
ATGTGAATAAACAGAAGGAAGCTGAAGAAAAGGCTCGTGAAAATGCAGAGGTCGCTGAACATGAAACTCT
TAATGAAGAGAAACAGGCGGTGGCGGAAGCAGAGAAGCGTTTAGCTGAGGCGAAAGCTGAACTGGCGAAG
GCTGAAAGTGATGTACAGAGTAAGCAAGCTACTGTTTCCAGAGTTGCAGGAGAGCTTGAAAACGCTCAGA
AGAGTGTTGACGTGAAGGTCACCGGATTTCCGGGATGGCGTGACGTTCAGAAAAAACTACAGCGTCAGCT
TGAAGCTAAGCAGGCTGAGTACTCCGCAGTTGAAAATGAACTTAAGAATGCTGTTAGTTTCAGGGATGGT
AAGGCCGCTGAGGTTAAAGAGGCAGAGCAGAAATTAAAAGAAGCTCAGGATGCTCTTGAAAAGAGCCAGA
TAAAAGATGCTGTTGATACTATGGTTGGATTTTATCAATATATAACCGAACAATATGGAGAAAAATACGC
AAAAATTGCTCAGGATTTAGCGGAAAAGTCTAAAGGAAAGAAAATTCAAGGTGTTGATGAAGCTCTGGCA
GCATTTGAAAAGTATAAGAATGTACTGGATAAGAAATTCAGTAAGGTTGATCGGGATGCTATTTTTAATG
CGTTAGAGTCTGTTAATTATGATGAGTTATCTAAGAATTTAACGAAGATATCAAAGTCGCTTAAAATCAC
CAGTCGAGTATCTTTTCTATATGATGTTGGTTCTGATTTTAAAAATGCAATAGAAACTGGTAACTGGCGA
CCTTTGTTTGTCACGCTGGAGAAAAGTGCGGTCGATGTAGGTGTGGCAAAAATTGTGGCATTAATGTTTA
GTTTTATTGTTGGTGTGCCTCTTGGTTTCTGGGGGATTGCAATTGTCACAGGTATTGTTTCTTCTTACAT
AGGGGATGATGAGTTGAGCAAACTTAATGAGTTGTTAGGGATTTAATTTCTCTTTAGAGTGTAATATATG
AAACTTGGCAATCCTACTGGGATTGCCATTAATAAATAAAACAATGCAGATAACTTGCATAAGTACCAGG
GTTCTTTTTTTAACTTTGTATTTTCTTTGATATATCTAGATATGGTTAATTTAGAGTATGGATATAGCAA
TACATGTATTGATGATATAAATATAAATAACAAAGGAGTGTTATCATTGTCGTTAAATATTAAAATAAGA
ATCCATGGTATAAGTGATTCAGGTAAATTATGTAGGTAGTATTTTAAATGCATAAGTATTTTTACTTTTG
TTGGAAAGAAATATGAAAATAATAATTTTTCTAATTACAATATTATTCTTGTCAGGATGTCAAGCAAACT
ATATTCGTGATGTACGGGGTCTGACGCTCAGTGGAACGAAAACTCACGTTAAGGGATTTTGGTCATGAGA
TTATCAAAAAGGATCTTCACCTAGATCCTTTTAAATTAAAAATGAAGTTTTAAATCAATCTAAAGTATAT
ATGAGTAAACTTGGTCTGACAGTTACCAATGCTTAATCAGTGAGGCACCTATCTCAGCGATCTGTCTATT
TCGTTCATCCATAGTTGCCTGACTCCCCGTCGTGTAGATAACTACGATACGGGAGGGCTTACCATCTGGC
CCCAGTGCTGCAATGATACCGCGAGATCCACGCTCACCGGCTCCAGATTTATCAGCAATAAACCAGCCAG
CCGGAAGGGCCGAGCGCAGAAGTGGTCCTGCAACTTTATCCGCCTCCATCCAGTCTATTAATTGTTGCCG
GGAAGCTAGAGTAAGTAGTTCGCCAGTTAATAGTTTGCGCAACGTTGTTGCCATTG
Features (pLannotate 1.2.2; 25 found; start..end, strand, type, name):
     19..299     -  CDS            TcR (fragment): tetracycline efflux protein; tet; confers resistance to tetracycline
   1318..2568    -  CDS            eco47IIM: MTE8_ECOLX - Protein inferred from homology: Swiss-Prot protein existence level 3. This methylase recognizes the double-stranded sequence GGNCC, causes specific methylation on C-? on both strands, and protects the DNA from cleavage by the Eco47II endonuclease. From Escherichia coli.
   2631..3059    -  CDS            eco47IIR (fragment): T2E8_ECOLX - Protein predicted: Swiss-Prot protein existence level 4. Recognizes the double-stranded sequence GGNCC and cleaves after G-1. From Escherichia coli.
   3053..3346    -  CDS            TcR (fragment): tetracycline efflux protein; tet; confers resistance to tetracycline
   3429..3575    -  CDS            bsoBIR (fragment): T2B1_GEOSE - Experimental evidence at protein level: Swiss-Prot protein existence level 1. Recognizes the double-stranded sequence CYCGRG and cleaves after C-1. From Geobacillus stearothermophilus (Bacillus stearothermophilus).
   3581..5026    -  CDS            avaIM: MTA1_ANAVA - Protein inferred from homology: Swiss-Prot protein existence level 3. This methylase recognizes the double-stranded sequence CYCGRG, causes specific methylation on C-? on both strands, and protects the DNA from cleavage by the AvaI endonuclease. From Anabaena variabilis.
   5212..5292    -  CDS            mobC (fragment): MOBC_ECOLX - Protein predicted: Swiss-Prot protein existence level 4. This protein is essential to promote the specific transfer of the plasmid in the presence of conjugative plasmids. From Escherichia coli.
   5323..5410    +  oriT           RSF1010 oriT: origin of transfer of the broad-host-range plasmid RSF1010 (Scholz et al., 1989)
   5491..7617    +  CDS            mobA: MOBA2_ECOLX - Also known as repB. Experimental evidence at protein level: Swiss-Prot protein existence level 1. Part of the relaxosome complex that is responsible for plasmid transfer during conjugation. Locally unwinds DNA and catalyzes the cleavage of one of the DNA strands at oriT. The cleaved strand is then transferred through the dedicated type IV secretion apparatus. MobA remains covalently linked at the 5' end of the strand, and once in the recipient cell, it probably catalyzes the rejoining of the two ends of the strand, re-forming the circular plasmid DNA. The primase activity of MobA
   8106..8954    -  CDS            yhdJ: YHDJ_ECOLI - Experimental evidence at protein level: Swiss-Prot protein existence level 1. Methylates the second adenine of the NsiI recognition sequence (5'-ATGCAT-3'). From Escherichia coli (strain K12).
   9698..10336   +  CDS            cmlA: CAT2_ECOLX - Experimental evidence at protein level: Swiss-Prot protein existence level 1. This enzyme is an effector of chloramphenicol resistance in bacteria. From Escherichia coli.
  10923..11087   -  CDS            sutR (fragment): SUTR_ECOLI - Also known as ydcN. Experimental evidence at protein level: Swiss-Prot protein existence level 1. Regulates the expression of 12-16 transcription units involved in various steps of sulfur utilization. Represses expression of pfkB, fliZ, cysE, ydcO and its own expression. Activates expression of ypfN. Acts by binding to SutR boxes. From Escherichia coli (strain K12).
  11089..11241   +  CDS            MTDTR_PSEAE (fragment): Experimental evidence at protein level: Swiss-Prot protein existence level 1. Confers resistance to ethidium bromide, acriflavine and methyl viologen. From Pseudomonas aeruginosa (strain ATCC 15692 / DSM 22644 / CIP 104116 / JCM 14847 / LMG 12228 / 1C / PRS 101 / PAO1).
  11286..11648   +  CDS            sulI (fragment): DHP1_CORGT - Protein inferred from homology: Swiss-Prot protein existence level 3. Catalyzes the condensation of para-aminobenzoate (pABA) with 6-hydroxymethyl-7,8-dihydropterin diphosphate (DHPt-PP) to form 7,8- dihydropteroate (H2Pte), the immediate precursor of folate derivatives. From Corynebacterium glutamicum (Brevibacterium saccharolyticum).
  11641..12585   +  CDS            tnpA (fragment): TNP3_ECOLX - Protein inferred from homology: Swiss-Prot protein existence level 3. Required for transposition of transposon Tn3. From Escherichia coli.
  12623..12682   +  CDS            H (fragment): LYS0_ECOLX - Also known as cex. Protein inferred from homology: Swiss-Prot protein existence level 3. Lysis proteins are required for both colicin release and partial cell lysis. From Escherichia coli.
  12744..12844   -  ncRNA          RNAI: Accession: RF00106 - RNAI
  12908..13275   +  rep_origin     ori (fragment): high-copy-number ColE1/pMB1/pBR322/pUC origin of replication
  13694..13879   -  CDS            rop: ROP_ECOLX - Experimental evidence at protein level: Swiss-Prot protein existence level 1. Regulates plasmid DNA replication by modulating the initiation of transcription of the primer RNA precursor. Processing of the precursor of the primer, RNAII, is inhibited by hydrogen bonding of RNAII to its complementary sequence in RNAI. ROP increases the affinity of RNAI for RNAII and thus decreases the rate of replication initiation events. From Escherichia coli.
  13926..14270   +  CDS            mbeC: MBEC_ECOLX - Experimental evidence at protein level: Swiss-Prot protein existence level 1. Required for efficient mobilization of ColE1 plasmid and is thus essential to promote the specific transfer of the plasmid during conjugation. Probably functions by inducing DNA bending, helping the MbeA relaxase to melt the DNA around the nic site and cleave the phosphodiester bond. Binds specifically double-stranded DNA (dsDNA) containing the ColE1 oriT but does not recognize the inverted repeat (IR). From Escherichia coli.
  14263..15855   +  CDS            mbeA: MBEA_ECOLX - Experimental evidence at protein level: Swiss-Prot protein existence level 1. Relaxase involved in plasmid ColE1 conjugative mobilization and is thus essential to promote the specific transfer of the plasmid during conjugation. First catalyzes the specific cleavage of one of the DNA strands at oriT, forming a covalent 5'-phosphotyrosine intermediate. The nic site corresponds to 5'-(1469)CTGG/CTTA(1462)-3' in the cleaved strand. The cleaved strand is then transferred through the dedicated type IV secretion apparatus. MbeA remains covalently linked at the 5' end of the strand, and o
  17580..19223   +  CDS            cka: CEAK_ECOLX - Protein inferred from homology: Swiss-Prot protein existence level 3. Colicins are polypeptide toxins produced by and active against E.coli and closely related bacteria. From Escherichia coli.
  19226..19513   -  CDS            cki: IMMK_ECOLX - Also known as cfi. Protein predicted: Swiss-Prot protein existence level 4. This protein is able to protect a cell, which harbors the plasmid ColK encoding colicin K, against colicin K. From Escherichia coli.
  19549..19644   +  CDS            hic (fragment): LYS2_ECOLX - Also known as celB. Protein inferred from homology: Swiss-Prot protein existence level 3. Lysis proteins are required for both colicin release and partial cell lysis. From Escherichia coli.
  19764..7       -  CDS            bla(M) (fragment) (across the origin): β-lactamase lacking the signal sequence; bla(M); allows cytosolic expression of β-lactamase
