[The description below was written by a language model from this plasmid's Addgene catalogue record and pLannotate feature annotations shown in this document.]
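Description:
pAM5505 is a roughly 20 kb bacterial helper plasmid for conjugation, built on the pRL623 backbone and maintained in E. coli under chloramphenicol selection. The annotated sequence shows a chloramphenicol acetyltransferase gene as the functional marker. It also shows a ColE1-family replication region (a partial ori match, RNAI and rop) and colicin K-type genes (cka, the immunity gene cki and lysis-gene fragments), which point to a ColK-like replicon. The copy number is not recorded. Fragments of tetracycline-resistance, β-lactamase, sulfonamide-resistance and Tn3 transposase genes are also detected; these appear to be disrupted remnants of the plasmid's construction rather than usable markers.

The backbone carries two kinds of helper function. The ColE1-type mobilization genes mbeA (relaxase) and mbeC can act in trans on cargo plasmids bearing a ColE1/pBR322-type transfer origin. Three DNA methyltransferase genes are present: an AvaI-type methylase (CYCGRG), the Eco47II methylase (GGNCC) and a third adenine methylase matched to yhdJ. Methylases of this kind pre-methylate cargo DNA in the donor so that it escapes restriction in the recipient.

The feature specific to this construct is a roughly 2.1 kb insert, added by Gibson assembly, that carries the RSF1010 mobA relaxase/primase gene under its native p1 and p3 promoters. The adjacent RSF1010 oriT and a short mobC fragment are also present. Supplying MobA in trans supports the transfer of RSF1010-based broad-host-range plasmids, and the associated work concerns improved conjugation into cyanobacteria. Repository sequencing found four amino-acid substitutions in MobA, which the depositor reports do not affect function.
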