Addgene plasmid #132664: pAM5505
Purpose: pRL623-based helper plasmid for conjugations, with RSF1010 mobA gene
Depositing lab: Susan Golden. Depositing organization: University of California, San Diego (UCSD). Publication: Modification of RSF1010-Based Broad-Host-Range Plasmids for Improved Conjugation and Cyanobacterial Bioprospecting. Bishe B, Taton A, Golden JW. iScience. 2019 Oct 25;20:216-228. doi: 10.1016/j.isci.2019.09.002. Epub 2019 Sep 10. PubMed 31585408.
Backbone
  Vector backbone: pRL623
  Backbone manufacturer: -
  Backbone size w/o insert (bp): 17500
  Total vector size (bp): 20000
  Vector type: Bacterial Expression
Growth in bacteria
  Bacterial resistance: Chloramphenicol, 25 μg/mL
  Growth temperature: 37°C
  Growth strain: DH5alpha
  Copy number: Unknown
Gene/Insert
  Gene/Insert name: MobA
  Species: RSF1010 plasmid
  Insert size (bp): 2100
  Mutation: please see depositor comments below
  Promoter: p1,p3
  Cloning method: Gibson Cloning
  Sequencing primers: 5′ TCCCTACCGATGAATTCGAG; 3′ TAATTGACAACAGTTAGAAC
Terms and licenses: Academic/Nonprofit Terms; Industry Terms: Not Available to Industry
Depositor comments: Please note that Addgene found mutations Q291P, P416T, P595S, H623D in mobA during our quality control process. The depositing lab confirmed these mutations do not affect plasmid function, and the plasmid functions as described in the associated publication.
How to cite: pAM5505 was a gift from Susan Golden (Addgene plasmid # 132664 ; http://n2t.net/addgene:132664 ; RRID:Addgene_132664)
